>Addgene plasmid #198105 | pLV-Blast_hCOL4A5-HA_C1567R | addgene full sequence | sequence record 389261 | Addgene NGS Result
GCCAGATAAGGTAGAAGAGGCCAATAAAGGAGAGAACACCAGCTTGTTACACCCTGTGAGCCTGCATGGG
ATGGATGACCCGGAGAGAGAAGTGTTAGAGTGGAGGTTTGACAGCCGCCTAGCATTTCATCACGTGGCCC
GAGAGCTGCATCCGGAGTACTTCAAGAACTGCTGATATCGAGCTTGCTACAAGGGACTTTCCGCTGGGGA
CTTTCCAGGGAGGCGTGGCCTGGGCGGGACTGGGGAGTGGCGAGCCCTCAGATCCTGCATATAAGCAGCT
GCTTTTTGCCTGTACTGGGTCTCTCTGGTTAGACCAGATCTGAGCCTGGGAGCTCTCTGGCTAACTAGGG
AACCCACTGCTTAAGCCTCAATAAAGCTTGCCTTGAGTGCTTCAAGTAGTGTGTGCCCGTCTGTTGTGTG
ACTCTGGTAACTAGAGATCCCTCAGACCCTTTTAGTCAGTGTGGAAAATCTCTAGCAGTGGCGCCCGAAC
AGGGACTTGAAAGCGAAAGGGAAACCAGAGGAGCTCTCTCGACGCAGGACTCGGCTTGCTGAAGCGCGCA
CGGCAAGAGGCGAGGGGCGGCGACTGGTGAGTACGCCAAAAATTTTGACTAGCGGAGGCTAGAAGGAGAG
AGATGGGTGCGAGAGCGTCAGTATTAAGCGGGGGAGAATTAGATCGCGATGGGAAAAAATTCGGTTAAGG
CCAGGGGGAAAGAAAAAATATAAATTAAAACATATAGTATGGGCAAGCAGGGAGCTAGAACGATTCGCAG
TTAATCCTGGCCTGTTAGAAACATCAGAAGGCTGTAGACAAATACTGGGACAGCTACAACCATCCCTTCA
GACAGGATCAGAAGAACTTAGATCATTATATAATACAGTAGCAACCCTCTATTGTGTGCATCAAAGGATA
GAGATAAAAGACACCAAGGAAGCTTTAGACAAGATAGAGGAAGAGCAAAACAAAAGTAAGACCACCGCAC
AGCAAGCGGCCGGCCGCTGATCTTCAGACCTGGAGGAGGAGATATGAGGGACAATTGGAGAAGTGAATTA
TATAAATATAAAGTAGTAAAAATTGAACCATTAGGAGTAGCACCCACCAAGGCAAAGAGAAGAGTGGTGC
AGAGAGAAAAAAGAGCAGTGGGAATAGGAGCTTTGTTCCTTGGGTTCTTGGGAGCAGCAGGAAGCACTAT
GGGCGCAGCGTCAATGACGCTGACGGTACAGGCCAGACAATTATTGTCTGGTATAGTGCAGCAGCAGAAC
AATTTGCTGAGGGCTATTGAGGCGCAACAGCATCTGTTGCAACTCACAGTCTGGGGCATCAAGCAGCTCC
AGGCAAGAATCCTGGCTGTGGAAAGATACCTAAAGGATCAACAGCTCCTGGGGATTTGGGGTTGCTCTGG
AAAACTCATTTGCACCACTGCTGTGCCTTGGAATGCTAGTTGGAGTAATAAATCTCTGGAACAGATTTGG
AATCACACGACCTGGATGGAGTGGGACAGAGAAATTAACAATTACACAAGCTTAATACACTCCTTAATTG
AAGAATCGCAAAACCAGCAAGAAAAGAATGAACAAGAATTATTGGAATTAGATAAATGGGCAAGTTTGTG
GAATTGGTTTAACATAACAAATTGGCTGTGGTATATAAAATTATTCATAATGATAGTAGGAGGCTTGGTA
GGTTTAAGAATAGTTTTTGCTGTACTTTCTATAGTGAATAGAGTTAGGCAGGGATATTCACCATTATCGT
TTCAGACCCACCTCCCAACCCCGAGGGGACCCGACAGGCCCGAAGGAATAGAAGAAGAAGGTGGAGAGAG
AGACAGAGACAGATCCATTCGATTAGTGAACGGATCTCGACGGTATCGCCTTTAAAAGAAAAGGGGGGAT
TGGGGGGTACAGTGCAGGGGAAAGAATAGTAGACATAATAGCAACAGACATACAAACTAAAGAATTACAA
AAACAAATTACAAAAATTCAAAATTTTCGGGTTTATTACAGGGACAGCAGAGATCCAGTTTATCGATATC
GAATTCGTGAGGCTCCGGTGCCCGTCAGTGGGCAGAGCGCACATCGCCCACAGTCCCCGAGAAGTTGGGG
GGAGGGGTCGGCAATTGAACCGGTGCCTAGAGAAGGTGGCGCGGGGTAAACTGGGAAAGTGATGTCGTGT
ACTGGCTCCGCCTTTTTCCCGAGGGTGGGGGAGAACCGTATATAAGTGCAGTAGTCGCCGTGAACGTTCT
TTTTCGCAACGGGTTTGCCGCCAGAACACAGGTAAGTGCCGTGTGTGGTTCCCGCGGGCCTGGCCTCTTT
ACGGGTTATGGCCCTTGCGTGCCTTGAATTACTTCCACGCCCCTGGCTGCAGTACGTGATTCTTGATCCC
GAGCTTCGGGTTGGAAGTGGGTGGGAGAGTTCGAGGCCTTGCGCTTAAGGAGCCCCTTCGCCTCGTGCTT
GAGTTGAGGCCTGGCTTGGGCGCTGGGGCCGCCGCGTGCGAATCTGGTGGCACCTTCGCGCCTGTCTCGC
TGCTTTCGATAAGTCTCTAGCCATTTAAAATTTTTGATGACCTGCTGCGACGCTTTTTTTCTGGCAAGAT
AGTCTTGTAAATGCGGGCCAAGATCTGCACACTGGTATTTCGGTTTTTGGGGCCGCGGGCGGCGACGGGG
CCCGTGCGTCCCAGCGCACATGTTCGGCGAGGCGGGGCCTGCGAGCGCGGCCACCGAGAATCGGACGGGG
GTAGTCTCAAGCTGGCCGGCCTGCTCTGGTGCCTGGCCTCGCGCCGCCGTGTATCGCCCCGCCCTGGGCG
GCAAGGCTGGCCCGGTCGGCACCAGTTGCGTGAGCGGAAAGATGGCCGCTTCCCGGCCCTGCTGCAGGGA
GCTCAAAATGGAGGACGCGGCGCTCGGGAGAGCGGGCGGGTGAGTCACCCACACAAAGGAAAAGGGCCTT
TCCGTCCTCAGCCGTCGCTTCATGTGACTCCACGGAGTACCGGGCGCCGTCCAGGCACCTCGATTAGTTC
TCGAGCTTTTGGAGTACGTCGTCTTTAGGTTGGGGGGAGGGGTTTTATGCGATGGAGTTTCCCCACACTG
AGTGGGTGGAGACTGAAGTTAGGCCAGCTTGGCACTTGATGTAATTCTCCTTGGAATTTGCCCTTTTTGA
GTTTGGATCTTGGTTCATTCTCAAGCCTCAGACAGTGGTTCAAAGTTTTTTTCTTCCATTTCAGGTGTCG
TGAACCTGCAGGATTTAAATTCTAGAGCATGAAACTGCGTGGAGTCAGCCTGGCTGCCGGCTTGTTCTTA
CTGGCCCTGAGTCTTTGGGGGCAGCCTGCAGAGGCTGCGGCTTGCTATGGGTGTTCTCCAGGATCAAAGT
GTGACTGCAGTGGCATAAAAGGGGAAAAGGGAGAGAGAGGGTTTCCAGGTTTGGAAGGACACCCAGGATT
GCCTGGATTTCCAGGTCCAGAAGGGCCTCCGGGGCCTCGGGGACAAAAGGGTGATGATGGAATTCCAGGG
CCACCAGGACCAAAAGGAATCAGAGGTCCTCCTGGACTTCCTGGATTTCCAGGGACACCAGGTCTTCCTG
GAATGCCAGGCCACGATGGGGCCCCAGGACCTCAAGGTATTCCCGGATGCAATGGAACCAAGGGAGAACG
TGGATTTCCAGGCAGTCCCGGTTTTCCTGGTTTACAGGGTCCTCCAGGACCCCCTGGGATCCCAGGTATG
AAGGGTGAACCAGGTAGTATAATTATGTCATCACTGCCAGGACCAAAGGGTAATCCAGGATATCCAGGTC
CTCCTGGAATACAAGGCCTACCTGGTCCCACTGGTATACCAGGGCCAATTGGTCCCCCAGGACCACCAGG
TTTGATGGGCCCTCCTGGTCCACCAGGACTTCCAGGACCTAAGGGGAATATGGGCTTAAATTTCCAGGGA
CCCAAAGGTGAAAAAGGTGAGCAAGGTCTTCAGGGCCCACCTGGGCCACCTGGGCAGATCAGTGAACAGA
AAAGACCAATTGATGTAGAGTTTCAGAAAGGAGATCAGGGACTTCCTGGTGACCGAGGGCCTCCTGGACC
TCCAGGGATACGTGGTCCTCCAGGTCCCCCAGGTGGTGAGAAAGGTGAGAAGGGTGAGCAAGGAGAGCCA
GGCAAAAGAGGTAAACCAGGCAAAGATGGAGAAAATGGCCAACCAGGAATTCCTGGTTTGCCTGGTGATC
CTGGTTACCCTGGTGAACCCGGAAGGGATGGTGAAAAGGGCCAAAAAGGTGACACTGGCCCACCTGGACC
TCCTGGACTTGTAATTCCTAGACCTGGGACTGGTATAACTATAGGAGAAAAAGGAAACATTGGGTTGCCT
GGGTTGCCTGGAGAAAAAGGAGAGCGAGGATTTCCTGGAATACAGGGTCCACCTGGCCTTCCTGGACCTC
CAGGGGCTGCAGTTATGGGTCCTCCTGGCCCTCCTGGATTTCCTGGAGAAAGGGGTCAGAAAGGTGATGA
AGGACCACCTGGAATTTCCATTCCTGGACCTCCTGGACTTGACGGACAGCCTGGGGCTCCTGGGCTTCCA
GGGCCTCCTGGCCCTGCTGGCCCTCACATTCCTCCTAGTGATGAGATATGTGAACCAGGCCCTCCAGGCC
CCCCAGGATCTCCAGGTGATAAAGGACTCCAAGGAGAACAAGGAGTGAAAGGTGACAAAGGTGACACTTG
CTTCAACTGCATTGGAACTGGTATTTCAGGGCCTCCAGGTCAACCTGGTTTGCCAGGTCTCCCAGGTCCT
CCAGGATCTCTTGGTTTCCCTGGACAGAAAGGGGAAAAAGGACAAGCTGGTGCAACTGGTCCCAAAGGAT
TACCAGGCATTCCAGGAGCTCCAGGTGCTCCAGGCTTTCCTGGATCTAAAGGTGAACCTGGTGATATCCT
CACTTTTCCAGGAATGAAGGGTGACAAAGGAGAGTTGGGTTCCCCTGGAGCTCCAGGGCTTCCTGGTTTA
CCTGGCACTCCTGGACAGGATGGATTGCCAGGGCTTCCTGGCCCGAAAGGAGAGCCTGGTGGAATTACTT
TTAAGGGTGAAAGAGGTCCCCCTGGGAACCCAGGTTTACCAGGCCTCCCAGGGAATATAGGGCCTATGGG
TCCCCCTGGTTTCGGCCCTCCAGGCCCAGTAGGTGAAAAAGGCATACAAGGTGTGGCAGGAAATCCAGGC
CAGCCAGGAATACCAGGTCCTAAAGGGGATCCAGGTCAGACTATAACCCAGCCGGGGAAGCCTGGCTTGC
CTGGTAACCCAGGCAGAGATGGTGATGTAGGTCTTCCAGGTGACCCTGGACTTCCAGGGCAACCAGGCTT
GCCAGGGATACCTGGTAGCAAAGGAGAACCAGGTATCCCTGGAATTGGGCTTCCTGGACCACCTGGTCCC
AAAGGCTTTCCTGGAATTCCAGGACCTCCAGGAGCACCTGGGACACCTGGAAGAATTGGTCTAGAAGGCC
CTCCTGGGCCACCCGGCTTTCCAGGACCAAAGGGTGAACCAGGATTTGCATTACCTGGGCCACCTGGGCC
ACCAGGACTTCCAGGTTTCAAAGGAGCACTTGGTCCAAAAGGTGATCGTGGTTTCCCAGGACCTCCGGGT
CCTCCAGGACGCACTGGCTTAGATGGGCTCCCTGGACCAAAAGGTGATGTTGGACCAAATGGACAACCTG
GACCAATGGGACCTCCTGGGCTGCCAGGAATAGGTGTTCAGGGACCACCAGGACCACCAGGGATTCCTGG
GCCAATAGGTCAACCTGGTTTACATGGAATACCAGGAGAGAAGGGGGATCCAGGACCTCCTGGACTTGAT
GTTCCAGGACCCCCAGGTGAAAGAGGCAGTCCAGGGATCCCCGGAGCACCTGGTCCTATAGGACCTCCAG
GATCACCAGGGCTTCCAGGAAAAGCAGGTGCCTCTGGATTTCCAGGTACCAAAGGTGAAATGGGTATGAT
GGGACCTCCAGGCCCACCAGGACCTTTGGGAATTCCTGGCAGGAGTGGTGTACCTGGTCTTAAAGGTGAT
GATGGCTTGCAGGGTCAGCCAGGACTTCCTGGCCCTACAGGAGAAAAAGGTAGTAAAGGAGAGCCTGGCC
TTCCAGGCCCTCCTGGACCAATGGATCCAAATCTTCTGGGCTCAAAAGGAGAGAAGGGGGAACCTGGCTT
ACCAGGTATACCTGGAGTTTCAGGGCCAAAAGGTTATCAGGGTTTGCCTGGAGACCCAGGGCAACCTGGA
CTGAGTGGACAACCTGGATTACCAGGACCACCAGGTCCCAAAGGTAACCCTGGTCTCCCTGGACAGCCAG
GTCTTATAGGACCTCCTGGACTTAAAGGAACCATCGGTGATATGGGTTTTCCAGGGCCTCAGGGTGTGGA
AGGGCCTCCTGGACCTTCTGGAGTTCCTGGACAACCTGGCTCCCCAGGATTACCTGGACAGAAAGGCGAC
AAAGGTGATCCTGGTATTTCAAGCATTGGTCTTCCAGGTCTTCCTGGTCCAAAGGGTGAGCCTGGTCTGC
CTGGATACCCAGGGAACCCTGGTATCAAAGGTTCTGTGGGAGATCCTGGTTTGCCCGGATTACCAGGAAC
CCCTGGAGCAAAAGGACAACCAGGCCTTCCTGGATTCCCAGGAACCCCAGGCCCTCCTGGACCAAAAGGT
ATTAGTGGCCCTCCTGGGAACCCCGGCCTTCCAGGAGAACCTGGTCCTGTAGGTGGTGGAGGTCATCCTG
GGCAACCAGGGCCTCCAGGCGAAAAAGGCAAACCCGGTCAAGATGGTATTCCTGGACCAGCTGGACAGAA
GGGTGAACCAGGTCAACCAGGCTTTGGAAACCCAGGACCGCCTGGACTTCCAGGACTTTCTGGCCAAAAG
GGTGATGGAGGATTACCTGGGATTCCAGGAAATCCTGGCCTTCCAGGTCCAAAGGGCGAACCAGGCTTTC
ACGGTTTCCCTGGTGTGCAGGGTCCCCCAGGCCCTCCTGGTTCTCCGGGTCCAGCTCTGGAAGGACCTAA
AGGCAACCCTGGGCCCCAAGGTCCTCCTGGGAGACCAGGTCCTACAGGTTTTCAAGGTCTACCAGGTCCA
GAAGGTCCTCCAGGTCTCCCTGGAAATGGAGGTATTAAAGGAGAGAAGGGAAATCCAGGCCAACCTGGGC
TACCTGGCTTGCCTGGTTTGAAAGGAGATCAAGGACCACCAGGACTCCAGGGTAATCCTGGCCGGCCGGG
TCTCAATGGAATGAAAGGAGATCCTGGTCTCCCTGGTGTTCCAGGATTCCCAGGCATGAAAGGACCCAGT
GGAGTACCTGGATCAGCTGGCCCTGAGGGGGAACCGGGACTTATTGGTCCTCCAGGTCCTCCTGGATTAC
CTGGTCCTTCAGGACAGAGTATCATAATTAAAGGAGATGCTGGTCCTCCAGGAATCCCTGGCCAGCCTGG
GCTAAAGGGTCTACCAGGACCCCAAGGACCTCAAGGCTTACCAGGTCCAACTGGCCCTCCAGGAGATCCT
GGACGCAATGGACTCCCTGGCTTTGATGGTGCAGGAGGGCGCAAAGGAGACCCAGGTCTGCCAGGACAGC
CAGGTACCCGTGGTTTGGATGGTCCCCCTGGTCCAGATGGATTGCAAGGTCCCCCAGGTCCCCCTGGAAC
CTCCTCTGTTGCACATGGATTTCTTATTACACGCCACAGCCAGACAACGGATGCACCACAATGCCCACAG
GGAACACTTCAGGTCTATGAAGGCTTTTCTCTCCTGTATGTACAAGGAAATAAAAGAGCCCACGGTCAAG
ACTTGGGGACGGCTGGCAGCTGCCTTCGTCGCTTTAGTACCATGCCTTTCATGTTCTGCAACATCAATAA
TGTTTGCAACTTTGCTTCAAGAAATGACTATTCTTACTGGCTCTCTACCCCAGAGCCCATGCCAATGAGC
ATGCAACCCCTAAAGGGCCAGAGCATCCAGCCATTCATTAGTCGATGTGCAGTACGAGAAGCTCCAGCTG
TGGTGATCGCAGTTCACAGTCAGACGATCCAGATTCCCCATTGTCCTCAGGGATGGGATTCTCTGTGGAT
TGGTTATTCCTTCATGATGCATACAAGTGCAGGGGCAGAAGGCTCAGGTCAAGCCCTAGCCTCCCCTGGT
TCCTGCTTGGAAGAGTTTCGTTCAGCTCCCTTCATCGAATGTCATGGGAGGGGTACCTGTAACTACTATG
CCAACTCCTACAGCTTTTGGCTGGCAACTGTAGATGTGTCAGACATGTTCAGTAAACCTCAGTCAGAAAC
GCTGAAAGCAGGAGACTTGAGGACACGAATTAGCCGATGTCAAGTGTGCATGAAGAGGACATACCCATAC
GATGTTCCAGATTACGCTTAACTCGAGCGGTGTCTTCACACTCGAAGATTTCGTTGGGGACTGGGAACAG
ACAGCCGCCTACAACCTGGACCAAGTCCTTGAACAGGGAGGTGTGTCCAGTTTGCTGCAGAATCTCGCCG
TGTCCGTAACTCCGATCCAAAGGATTGTCCGGAGCGGTGAAAATGCCCTGAAGATCGACATCCATGTCAT
CATCCCGTATGAAGGTCTGAGCGCCGACCAAATGGCCCAGATCGAAGAGGTGTTTAAGGTGGTGTACCCT
GTGGATGATCATCACTTTAAGGTGATCCTGCCCTATGGCACACTGGTAATCGACGGGGTTACGCCGAACA
TGCTGAACTATTTCGGACGGCCGTATGAAGGCATCGCCGTGTTCGACGGCAAAAAGATCACTGTAACAGG
GACCCTGTGGAACGGCAACAAAATTATCGACGAGCGCCTGATCACCCCCGACGGCTCCATGCTGTTCCGA
GTAACCATCAACAGCTAAGGCCGCGACCAATTCTACCGGGTAGGGGAGGCGCTTTTCCCAAGGCAGTCTG
GAGCATGCGCTTTAGCAGCCCCGCTGGGCACTTGGCGCTACACAAGTGGCCTCTGGCCTCGCACACATTC
CACATCCACCGGTAGGCGCCAACCGGCTCCGTTCTTTGGTGGCCCCTTCGCGCCACCTTCTACTCCTCCC
CTAGTCAGGAAGTTCCCCCCCGCCCCGCAGCTCGCGTCGTGCAGGACGTGACAAATGGAAGTAGCACGTC
TCACTAGTCTCGTGCAGATGGACAGCACCGCTGAGCAATGGAAGCGGGTAGGCCTTTGGGGCAGCGGCCA
ATAGCAGCTTTGCTCCTTCGCTTTCTGGGCTCAGAGGCTGGGAAGGGGTGGGTCCGGGGGCGGGCTCAGG
GGCGGGCTCAGGGGCGGGGCGGGCGCCCGAAGGTCCTCCGGAGGCCCGGCATTCTGCACGCTTCAAAAGC
GCACGTCTGCCGCGCTGTTCTCCTCTTCCTCATCTCCGGGCCTTTCGACCTGCAGTTAACGCCGCCATGG
ATAGATCCGGAATGGCCAAGCCTTTGTCTCAAGAAGAATCCACCCTCATTGAAAGAGCAACGGCTACAAT
CAACAGCATCCCCATCTCTGAAGACTACAGCGTCGCCAGCGCAGCTCTCTCTAGCGACGGCCGCATCTTC
ACTGGTGTCAATGTATATCATTTTACTGGGGGACCTTGTGCAGAACTCGTGGTGCTGGGCACTGCTGCTG
CTGCGGCAGCTGGCAACCTGACTTGTATCGTCGCGATCGGAAATGAGAACAGGGGCATCTTGAGCCCCTG
CGGACGGTGCCGACAGGTGCTTCTCGATCTGCATCCTGGGATCAAAGCCATAGTGAAGGACAGTGATGGA
CAGCCGACGGCAGTTGGGATTCGTGAATTGCTGCCCTCTGGTTATGTGTGGGAGGGCTAAACGCGTCTGG
AACAATCAACCTCTGGATTACAAAATTTGTGAAAGATTGACTGGTATTCTTAACTATGTTGCTCCTTTTA
CGCTATGTGGATACGCTGCTTTAATGCCTTTGTATCATGCTATTGCTTCCCGTATGGCTTTCATTTTCTC
CTCCTTGTATAAATCCTGGTTGCTGTCTCTTTATGAGGAGTTGTGGCCCGTTGTCAGGCAACGTGGCGTG
GTGTGCACTGTGTTTGCTGACGCAACCCCCACTGGTTGGGGCATTGCCACCACCTGTCAGCTCCTTTCCG
GGACTTTCGCTTTCCCCCTCCCTATTGCCACGGCGGAACTCATCGCCGCCTGCCTTGCCCGCTGCTGGAC
AGGGGCTCGGCTGTTGGGCACTGACAATTCCGTGGTGTTGTCGGGGAAGCTGACGTCCTTTCCATGGCTG
CTCGCCTGTGTTGCCACCTGGATTCTGCGCGGGACGTCCTTCTGCTACGTCCCTTCGGCCCTCAATCCAG
CGGACCTTCCTTCCCGCGGCCTGCTGCCGGCTCTGCGGCCTCTTCCGCGTCTTCGCCTTCGCCCTCAGAC
GAGTCGGATCTCCCTTTGGGCCGCCTCCCCGCCTGGAATTAATTCTGCAGTCGAGACCTAGAAAAACATG
GAGCAATCACAAGTAGCAATACAGCAGCTACCAATGCTGATTGTGCCTGGCTAGAAGCACAAGAGGAGGA
GGAGGTGGGTTTTCCAGTCACACCTCAGGTACCTTTAAGACCAATGACTTACAAGGCAGCTGTAGATCTT
AGCCACTTTTTAAAAGAAAAGAGGGGACTGGAAGGGCTAATTCACTCCCAACGAAGACAAGATCTGCTTT
TTGCTTGTACTGGGTCTCTCTGGTTAGACCAGATCTGAGCCTGGGAGCTCTCTGGCTAACTAGGGAACCC
ACTGCTTAAGCCTCAATAAAGCTTGCCTTGAGTGCTTCAAGTAGTGTGTGCCCGTCTGTTGTGTGACTCT
GGTAACTAGAGATCCCTCAGACCCTTTTAGTCAGTGTGGAAAATCTCTAGCAGTAGTAGTTCATGTCATC
TTATTATTCAGTATTTATAACTTGCAAAGAAATGAATATCAGAGAGTGAGAGGCCTTGACATTGCTAGCG
TTTTACCGTCGACCTCTAGCTAGAGCTTGGCGTAATCATGGTCATAGCTGTTTCCTGTGTGAAATTGTTA
TCCGCTCACAATTCCACACAACATACGAGCCGGAAGCATAAAGTGTAAAGCCTGGGGTGCCTAATGAGTG
AGCTAACTCACATTAATTGCGTTGCGCTCACTGCCCGCTTTCCAGTCGGGAAACCTGTCGTGCCAGCTGC
ATTAATGAATCGGCCAACGCGCGGGGAGAGGCGGTTTGCGTATTGGGCGCTCTTCCGCTTCCTCGCTCAC
TGACTCGCTGCGCTCGGTCGTTCGGCTGCGGCGAGCGGTATCAGCTCACTCAAAGGCGGTAATACGGTTA
TCCACAGAATCAGGGGATAACGCAGGAAAGAACATGTGAGCAAAAGGCCAGCAAAAGGCCAGGAACCGTA
AAAAGGCCGCGTTGCTGGCGTTTTTCCATAGGCTCCGCCCCCCTGACGAGCATCACAAAAATCGACGCTC
AAGTCAGAGGTGGCGAAACCCGACAGGACTATAAAGATACCAGGCGTTTCCCCCTGGAAGCTCCCTCGTG
CGCTCTCCTGTTCCGACCCTGCCGCTTACCGGATACCTGTCCGCCTTTCTCCCTTCGGGAAGCGTGGCGC
TTTCTCATAGCTCACGCTGTAGGTATCTCAGTTCGGTGTAGGTCGTTCGCTCCAAGCTGGGCTGTGTGCA
CGAACCCCCCGTTCAGCCCGACCGCTGTGCCTTATCCGGTAACTATCGTCTTGAGTCCAACCCGGTAAGA
CACGACTTATCGCCACTGGCAGCAGCCACTGGTAACAGGATTAGCAGAGCGAGGTATGTAGGCGGTGCTA
CAGAGTTCTTGAAGTGGTGGCCTAACTACGGCTACACTAGAAGAACAGTATTTGGTATCTGCGCTCTGCT
GAAGCCAGTTACCTTCGGAAAAAGAGTTGGTAGCTCTTGATCCGGCAAACAAACCACCGCTGGTAGCGGT
GGTTTTTTTGTTTGCAAGCAGCAGATTACGCGCAGAAAAAAAGGATCTCAAGAAGATCCTTTGATCTTTT
CTACGGGGTCTGACGCTCAGTGGAACGAAAACTCACGTTAAGGGATTTTGGTCATGAGATTATCAAAAAG
GATCTTCACCTAGATCCTTTTAAATTAAAAATGAAGTTTTAAATCAATCTAAAGTATATATGAGTAAACT
TGGTCTGACAGTTACCAATGCTTAATCAGTGAGGCACCTATCTCAGCGATCTGTCTATTTCGTTCATCCA
TAGTTGCCTGACTCCCCGTCGTGTAGATAACTACGATACGGGAGGGCTTACCATCTGGCCCCAGTGCTGC
AATGATACCGCGAGACCCACGCTCACCGGCTCCAGATTTATCAGCAATAAACCAGCCAGCCGGAAGGGCC
GAGCGCAGAAGTGGTCCTGCAACTTTATCCGCCTCCATCCAGTCTATTAATTGTTGCCGGGAAGCTAGAG
TAAGTAGTTCGCCAGTTAATAGTTTGCGCAACGTTGTTGCCATTGCTACAGGCATCGTGGTGTCACGCTC
GTCGTTTGGTATGGCTTCATTCAGCTCCGGTTCCCAACGATCAAGGCGAGTTACATGATCCCCCATGTTG
TGCAAAAAAGCGGTTAGCTCCTTCGGTCCTCCGATCGTTGTCAGAAGTAAGTTGGCCGCAGTGTTATCAC
TCATGGTTATGGCAGCACTGCATAATTCTCTTACTGTCATGCCATCCGTAAGATGCTTTTCTGTGACTGG
TGAGTACTCAACCAAGTCATTCTGAGAATAGTGTATGCGGCGACCGAGTTGCTCTTGCCCGGCGTCAATA
CGGGATAATACCGCGCCACATAGCAGAACTTTAAAAGTGCTCATCATTGGAAAACGTTCTTCGGGGCGAA
AACTCTCAAGGATCTTACCGCTGTTGAGATCCAGTTCGATGTAACCCACTCGTGCACCCAACTGATCTTC
AGCATCTTTTACTTTCACCAGCGTTTCTGGGTGAGCAAAAACAGGAAGGCAAAATGCCGCAAAAAAGGGA
ATAAGGGCGACACGGAAATGTTGAATACTCATACTCTTCCTTTTTCAATATTATTGAAGCATTTATCAGG
GTTATTGTCTCATGAGCGGATACATATTTGAATGTATTTAGAAAAATAAACAAATAGGGGTTCCGCGCAC
ATTTCCCCGAAAAGTGCCACCTGACGTCGACGGATCGGGAGATCAACTTGTTTATTGCAGCTTATAATGG
TTACAAATAAAGCAATAGCATCACAAATTTCACAAATAAAGCATTTTTTTCACTGCATTCTAGTTGTGGT
TTGTCCAAACTCATCAATGTATCTTATCATGTCTGGATCAACTGGATAACTCAAGCTAACCAAAATCATC
CCAAACTTCCCACCCCATACCCTATTACCACTGCCAATTACCTGTGGTTTCATTTACTCTAAACCTGTGA
TTCCTCTGAATTATTTTCATTTTAAAGAAATTGTATTTGTTAAATATGTACTACAAACTTAGTAGTTGGA
AGGGCTAATTCACTCCCAAAGAAGACAAGATATCCTTGATCTGTGGATCTACCACACACAAGGCTACTTC
CCTGATTAGCAGAACTACACACCAGGGCCAGGGGTCAGATATCCACTGACCTTTGGATGGTGCTACAAGC
TAGTACCAGTTGA
Features (pLannotate 1.2.2; 26 found; start..end, strand, type, name):
    220..477     +  LTR            5' LTR (truncated): truncated 5' long terminal repeat (LTR) from HIV-1
    524..649     +  misc_feature   HIV-1 Ψ: packaging signal of human immunodeficiency virus type 1
    633..971     +  CDS            HIV-1 gag (fragment): gag protein from human immunodeficiency virus 1; gag
   1146..1379    +  misc_feature   RRE: The Rev response element (RRE) of HIV-1 allows for Rev-dependent mRNA export from the nucleus to the cytoplasm.
   1756..1856    +  CDS            Rev (fragment): human immunodeficiency virus 1 (HIV-1) Rev protein; rev; enhances nuclear export of unspliced and incompletely spliced viral mRNAs
   1871..1986    +  misc_feature   cPPT/CTS: central polypurine tract and central termination sequence of HIV-1 (lacking the first T)
   2060..2271    +  promoter       EF-1α core promoter: core promoter for human elongation factor EF-1α
   2272..2385    +  intron         EF-1α intron A (fragment): intron upstream of the start codon of human EF-1α
   3011..3214    +  intron         EF-1α intron A: truncated intron upstream of the start codon of human EF-1α
   3249..8321    +  CDS            COL4A5: CO4A5_HUMAN - Experimental evidence at protein level: Swiss-Prot protein existence level 1. Type IV collagen is the major structural component of glomerular basement membranes (GBM), forming a 'chicken-wire' meshwork together with laminins, proteoglycans and entactin/nidogen. From Homo sapiens (Human).
   8322..8350    +  CDS            3xHA (fragment): three tandem HA epitope tags
   8362..8832    +  CDS            Nluc (fragment): NanoLuc® luciferase human codon-optimized
   8858..9357    +  promoter       PGK promoter: mouse phosphoglycerate kinase 1 promoter
   9392..9790    +  CDS            BSD: blasticidin S deaminase; Aspergillus terreus BSD; confers resistance to blasticidin
   9804..10392   +  misc_feature   WPRE: woodchuck hepatitis virus posttranscriptional regulatory element
  10409..10597   +  CDS            nef (fragment): NEF_HV1Z2 - Experimental evidence at protein level: Swiss-Prot protein existence level 1. Extracellular Nef protein targets CD4(+) T-lymphocytes for apoptosis by interacting with CXCR4 surface receptors. From Human immunodeficiency virus type 1 group M subtype D (isolate Z2/CDC-Z34) (HIV-1).
  10599..10832   +  LTR            3' LTR (ΔU3): self-inactivating 3' long terminal repeat (LTR) from HIV-1
  10983..11005   -  protein_bind   lac operator (fragment): The lac repressor binds to the lac operator to inhibit transcription in E. coli. This inhibition can be relieved by adding lactose or isopropyl-β-D-thiogalactopyranoside (IPTG). lac repressor encoded by lacI
  11009..11039   -  promoter       lac promoter: promoter for the E. coli lac operon
  11054..11075   -  protein_bind   CAP binding site: CAP binding activates transcription in the presence of cAMP. E. coli catabolite activator protein
  11088..11180   -  CDS            lacI (fragment): lac repressor; lacI; The lac repressor binds to the lac operator to inhibit transcription in E. coli. This inhibition can be relieved by adding lactose or isopropyl-β-D-thiogalactopyranoside (IPTG).
  11363..11951   -  rep_origin     ori: high-copy-number ColE1/pMB1/pBR322/pUC origin of replication
  12122..12982   -  CDS            AmpR: β-lactamase; bla; confers resistance to ampicillin, carbenicillin, and related antibiotics
  12983..13087   -  promoter       AmpR promoter: bla
  13135..13269   +  polyA_signal   SV40 poly(A) signal: SV40 polyadenylation signal
  13436..172     +  CDS            nef (fragment) (across the origin): NEF_HV1BR - Experimental evidence at protein level: Swiss-Prot protein existence level 1. Extracellular Nef protein targets CD4(+) T-lymphocytes for apoptosis by interacting with CXCR4 surface receptors (PubMed:14990729). From Human immunodeficiency virus type 1 group M subtype B (isolate BRU/LAI) (HIV-1).
