[The description below was written by a language model from this plasmid's Addgene catalogue record and pLannotate feature annotations shown in this document.]
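Description:
pLV-Blast_hCOL4A5-HA_C1567R is a self-inactivating HIV-1-based lentiviral transfer plasmid built on the pLVSIN backbone (TaKaRa/Clontech) for expressing a mutant human type IV collagen α5 chain in mammalian cells. In bacteria it is maintained through a high-copy ColE1/pUC-type origin and selected with ampicillin via the β-lactamase gene. The viral portion carries a truncated 5' LTR, the Ψ packaging signal with an adjoining gag fragment, the Rev response element for Rev-dependent nuclear export of the genomic RNA, the cPPT/CTS element, a WPRE to enhance transcript expression, and a ΔU3 3' LTR that inactivates LTR promoter activity after integration. Because packaging functions are absent, they must be supplied in trans to make particles.

The payload is the full-length human COL4A5 coding sequence with the C1567R substitution, driven by the EF-1α promoter with portions of its first intron. The record lists a C-terminal HA tag, and the annotation finds a short HA-type match directly after the collagen reading frame. The feature table also detects a NanoLuc luciferase fragment immediately downstream of the tag; this is not mentioned in the catalogue entry, so whether it is translated as part of the fusion or serves as a reporter cannot be determined from the record. A separate mouse PGK promoter drives blasticidin S deaminase, allowing blasticidin selection of transduced cells. COL4A5 encodes a major component of the glomerular basement membrane network, and the construct is intended for stable expression and HA-based detection of this variant, although the record does not describe specific experiments.
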