Addgene plasmid #198105: pLV-Blast_hCOL4A5-HA_C1567R
Purpose: lentiviral expression of hCOL4A5_C1567R in mammalian cells
Depositing lab: Jeffrey Miner. Depositing organization: Washington University in Saint Louis.
Backbone
  Vector backbone: pLVSIN
  Backbone manufacturer: TaKaRa/Clontech
  Vector type: Lentiviral
  Selectable markers: Blasticidin
Growth in bacteria
  Bacterial resistance: Ampicillin, 100 μg/mL
  Growth temperature: 37°C
  Growth strain: NEB Stable
  Copy number: High Copy
Gene/Insert
  Gene/Insert name: COL4A5
  Species: H. sapiens (human)
  Mutation: C1567R
  Entrez Gene: COL4A5 (a.k.a. ASLN, ATS, ATS1, CA54)
  Promoter: EF1a
  Tag / fusion protein: HA (C terminal on insert)
  Cloning method: Unknown
Terms and licenses: Academic/Nonprofit Terms; Industry Terms: Not Available to Industry
How to cite: pLV-Blast_hCOL4A5-HA_C1567R was a gift from Jeffrey Miner (Addgene plasmid # 198105 ; http://n2t.net/addgene:198105 ; RRID:Addgene_198105)
